Addgene plasmid #139037: pSDH50
Purpose: MosSCI SapTrap assembly: Cassette 2 for 4- or 5-cassette system
Depositing lab: Erik Griffin. Depositing organization: Dartmouth College and Medical School. Publication: SapTrap Assembly of Caenorhabditis elegans MosSCI Transgene Vectors. Fan X, Henau S, Feinstein J, Miller SI, Han B, Frokjaer-Jensen C, Griffin EE. G3 (Bethesda). 2019 Dec 17. pii: g3.119.400822. doi: 10.1534/g3.119.400822. PubMed 31848219.
Backbone
  Vector backbone: Zero blunt TOPO
  Backbone manufacturer: Thermo Fisher Scientific
  Backbone size w/o insert (bp): 3519
  Vector type: Worm Expression
Growth in bacteria
  Bacterial resistance: Kanamycin, 50 μg/mL
  Growth temperature: 37°C
  Growth strain: DH5alpha
  Copy number: High Copy
Gene/Insert
  Gene/Insert name: tomm-20 (1-55 a.a.) (no STOP codon)
  Species: C. elegans (nematode)
  Entrez Gene: tomm-20 (a.k.a. CELE_F23H12.2)
  Cloning method: TOPO Cloning
Terms and licenses: Academic/Nonprofit Terms; Industry Terms: Not Available to Industry
How to cite: pSDH50 was a gift from Erik Griffin (Addgene plasmid # 139037 ; http://n2t.net/addgene:139037 ; RRID:Addgene_139037)
