[The description below was written by a language model from this plasmid's Addgene catalogue record and pLannotate feature annotations shown in this document.]
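Description:
pSDH50 is a donor ("cassette") plasmid from a modular SapTrap cloning toolkit for building Caenorhabditis elegans MosSCI transgene vectors. It is built on the Zero Blunt TOPO cloning backbone, and the sequenced plasmid is about 3.8 kb. It replicates in E. coli from a high-copy ColE1/pUC-type origin and is selected with kanamycin through the Tn5-derived NeoR/KanR gene. A bleomycin/Zeocin resistance gene (BleoR) is also annotated. The rest of the feature table reflects standard TOPO vector architecture: a lac promoter/operator region, flanking SP6 and T7 phage promoters, and lacZα and ccdB fragments. In this type of backbone the lacZα–ccdB fusion provides positive selection, because an insert at the cloning site disrupts expression of the toxin.

The insert, placed between the SP6 and T7 promoters in reverse orientation relative to the lac promoter, encodes the first 55 amino acids of C. elegans tomm-20 without a stop codon. TOMM-20 is a receptor component of the mitochondrial outer membrane translocase. Omitting the stop codon lets this N-terminal fragment be joined in frame to a downstream coding module, although the record does not spell out the intended fusion partners or localisation purpose. The annotated tomm-20 feature spans somewhat more than 55 codons would need, which may reflect intron sequence, but the record does not say.

The plasmid carries no worm promoter or 3′ UTR of its own. It supplies the cassette 2 position in the 4- or 5-cassette SapTrap scheme, in which modules from separate donor plasmids are assembled in a fixed order into a MosSCI targeting vector for single-copy integration in the worm genome. The SapI sites that SapTrap assembly relies on are not annotated in the feature table.
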