Features (pLannotate 1.2.2; 15 found; start..end, strand, type, name):
      2..94      +  CDS            lacI (fragment): lac repressor; lacI; The lac repressor binds to the lac operator to inhibit transcription in E. coli. This inhibition can be relieved by adding lactose or isopropyl-β-D-thiogalactopyranoside (IPTG).
    107..128     +  protein_bind   CAP binding site: CAP binding activates transcription in the presence of cAMP. E. coli catabolite activator protein
    143..173     +  promoter       lac promoter: promoter for the E. coli lac operon
    181..197     +  protein_bind   lac operator: The lac repressor binds to the lac operator to inhibit transcription in E. coli. This inhibition can be relieved by adding lactose or isopropyl-β-D-thiogalactopyranoside (IPTG). lac repressor encoded by lacI
    239..257     +  promoter       SP6 promoter: promoter for bacteriophage SP6 RNA polymerase
    288..608     -  CDS            tomm-20 (fragment): TOM20_CAEEL - Experimental evidence at protein level: Swiss-Prot protein existence level 1. Central component of the receptor complex responsible for the recognition and translocation of cytosolically synthesized mitochondrial preproteins (By similarity). Together with tomm-22 functions as the transit peptide receptor at the surface of the mitochondrion outer membrane and facilitates the movement of preproteins into the translocation pore (PubMed:21264209). From Caenorhabditis elegans.
    690..708     -  promoter       T7 promoter: promoter for bacteriophage T7 RNA polymerase
    711..858     +  CDS            lacZα (fragment): LacZα fragment of β-galactosidase; lacZ fragment
    868..1171    +  CDS            ccdB (fragment): CcdB, a bacterial toxin that poisons DNA gyrase; ccdB; Plasmids containing the ccdB gene cannot be propagated in standard E. coli strains.
   1219..1488    +  CDS            tnpA (fragment): TN5P_ECOLX - Also known as tnp. Experimental evidence at protein level: Swiss-Prot protein existence level 1. Mediates transposition of transposon Tn5 by a 'cut and paste' mechanism. First, the monomeric transposase binds the 19 bp inverted DNA repeats flanking the transposon. Then, dimerization of the DNA- bound transposase creates a synaptic DNA complex. After nicking of the first DNA strand, excision of the transposon proceeds through a series of intermediates. The transposase then mediates the insertion of the transposon at a new site by strand transfer. The activity of the wild- type tran
   1520..2314    +  CDS            NeoR/KanR: aminoglycoside phosphotransferase from Tn5; aph(3')-II (or nptII); confers resistance to neomycin, kanamycin, and G418 (Geneticin®)
   2335..2385    -  misc_feature   bom (fragment): basis of mobility region from pBR322
   2412..2500    +  promoter       AmpR promoter (fragment): bla
   2520..2894    +  CDS            BleoR: antibiotic-binding protein; Sh ble from Streptoalloteichus hindustanus; confers resistance to bleomycin, phleomycin, and Zeocin™
   3032..3620    +  rep_origin     ori: high-copy-number ColE1/pMB1/pBR322/pUC origin of replication
>Addgene plasmid #139037 | pSDH50 | addgene full sequence | sequence record 273925 | Addgene NGS Result
AGCGCCCAATACGCAAACCGCCTCTCCCCGCGCGTTGGCCGATTCATTAATGCAGCTGGCACGACAGGTT
TCCCGACTGGAAAGCGGGCAGTGAGCGCAACGCAATTAATGTGAGTTAGCTCACTCATTAGGCACCCCAG
GCTTTACACTTTATGCTTCCGGCTCGTATGTTGTGTGGAATTGTGAGCGGATAACAATTTCACACAGGAA
ACAGCTATGACCATGATTACGCCAAGCTATTTAGGTGACACTATAGAATACTCAAGCTATGCATCAAGCT
TGGTACCGAGCTCGGATCCACTAGTAACGGCCGCCAGTGTGCTGGAATTCGCCCTTGCAGCTCTTCGACC
GGCTCCGGCTCCAGCGCCTGCACCAGCTCCTGCTCCAGCCTGGGCACGTCTCTCTGAAAGAAAATAAGTT
GTTTTTAGATAAAAATCCGAAGGAAATATGTTGTTAAAACACTGACTTTGCCTAATCTTGTCCTTGTAGT
CTGGAGCGTTGATTCTCTTATGATCGAAGTAAATGCAGTAGCCGAGGAAAGCGGCTCCAGCAATTCCAGC
AGCCAAAACGACGTTTGATTTGTTGAAACCAAGAATTGTGTCCGACATCGAAGAGCTGCAAGGGCGAATT
CTGCAGATATCCATCACACTGGCGGCCGCTCGAGCATGCATCTAGAGGGCCCAATTCGCCCTATAGTGAG
TCGTATTACAATTCACTGGCCGTCGTTTTACAACGTCGTGACTGGGAAAACCCTGGCGTTACCCAACTTA
ATCGCCTTGCAGCACATCCCCCTTTCGCCAGCTGGCGTAATAGCGAAGAGGCCCGCACCGATCGCCCTTC
CCAACAGTTGCGCAGCCTATACGTACGGCAGTTTAAGGTTTACACCTATAAAAGAGAGAGCCGTTATCGT
CTGTTTGTGGATGTACAGAGTGATATTATTGACACGCCGGGGCGACGGATGGTGATCCCCCTGGCCAGTG
CACGTCTGCTGTCAGATAAAGTCTCCCGTGAACTTTACCCGGTGGTGCATATCGGGGATGAAAGCTGGCG
CATGATGACCACCGATATGGCCAGTGTGCCGGTCTCCGTTATCGGGGAAGAAGTGGCTGATCTCAGCCAC
CGCGAAAATGACATCAAAAACGCCATTAACCTGATGTTCTGGGGAATATAAATGTCAGGCATGAGATTAT
CAAAAAGGATCTTCACCTAGATCCTTTTCACGTAGAAAGCCAGTCCGCAGAAACGGTGCTGACCCCGGAT
GAATGTCAGCTACTGGGCTATCTGGACAAGGGAAAACGCAAGCGCAAAGAGAAAGCAGGTAGCTTGCAGT
GGGCTTACATGGCGATAGCTAGACTGGGCGGTTTTATGGACAGCAAGCGAACCGGAATTGCCAGCTGGGG
CGCCCTCTGGTAAGGTTGGGAAGCCCTGCAAAGTAAACTGGATGGCTTTCTTGCCGCCAAGGATCTGATG
GCGCAGGGGATCAAGCTCTGATCAAGAGACAGGATGAGGATCGTTTCGCATGATTGAACAAGATGGATTG
CACGCAGGTTCTCCGGCCGCTTGGGTGGAGAGGCTATTCGGCTATGACTGGGCACAACAGACAATCGGCT
GCTCTGATGCCGCCGTGTTCCGGCTGTCAGCGCAGGGGCGCCCGGTTCTTTTTGTCAAGACCGACCTGTC
CGGTGCCCTGAATGAACTGCAAGACGAGGCAGCGCGGCTATCGTGGCTGGCCACGACGGGCGTTCCTTGC
GCAGCTGTGCTCGACGTTGTCACTGAAGCGGGAAGGGACTGGCTGCTATTGGGCGAAGTGCCGGGGCAGG
ATCTCCTGTCATCTCACCTTGCTCCTGCCGAGAAAGTATCCATCATGGCTGATGCAATGCGGCGGCTGCA
TACGCTTGATCCGGCTACCTGCCCATTCGACCACCAAGCGAAACATCGCATCGAGCGAGCACGTACTCGG
ATGGAAGCCGGTCTTGTCGATCAGGATGATCTGGACGAAGAGCATCAGGGGCTCGCGCCAGCCGAACTGT
TCGCCAGGCTCAAGGCGAGCATGCCCGACGGCGAGGATCTCGTCGTGACCCATGGCGATGCCTGCTTGCC
GAATATCATGGTGGAAAATGGCCGCTTTTCTGGATTCATCGACTGTGGCCGGCTGGGTGTGGCGGACCGC
TATCAGGACATAGCGTTGGCTACCCGTGATATTGCTGAAGAGCTTGGCGGCGAATGGGCTGACCGCTTCC
TCGTGCTTTACGGTATCGCCGCTCCCGATTCGCAGCGCATCGCCTTCTATCGCCTTCTTGACGAGTTCTT
CTGAATTATTAACGCTTACAATTTCCTGATGCGGTATTTTCTCCTTACGCATCTGTGCGGTATTTCACAC
CGCATCAGGTGGCACTTTTCGGGGAAATGTGCGCGGAACCCCTATTTGTTTATTTTTCTAAATACATTCA
AATATGTATCCGCTCATGAGACAATAACCCTGATAAATGCTTCAATAATAGCACGTGAGGAGGGCCACCA
TGGCCAAGTTGACCAGTGCCGTTCCGGTGCTCACCGCGCGCGACGTCGCCGGAGCGGTCGAGTTCTGGAC
CGACCGGCTCGGGTTCTCCCGGGACTTCGTGGAGGACGACTTCGCCGGTGTGGTCCGGGACGACGTGACC
CTGTTCATCAGCGCGGTCCAGGACCAGGTGGTGCCGGACAACACCCTGGCCTGGGTGTGGGTGCGCGGCC
TGGACGAGCTGTACGCCGAGTGGTCGGAGGTCGTGTCCACGAACTTCCGGGACGCCTCCGGGCCGGCCAT
GACCGAGATCGGCGAGCAGCCGTGGGGGCGGGAGTTCGCCCTGCGCGACCCGGCCGGCAACTGCGTGCAC
TTCGTGGCCGAGGAGCAGGACTGACACGTGCTAAAACTTCATTTTTAATTTAAAAGGATCTAGGTGAAGA
TCCTTTTTGATAATCTCATGACCAAAATCCCTTAACGTGAGTTTTCGTTCCACTGAGCGTCAGACCCCGT
AGAAAAGATCAAAGGATCTTCTTGAGATCCTTTTTTTCTGCGCGTAATCTGCTGCTTGCAAACAAAAAAA
CCACCGCTACCAGCGGTGGTTTGTTTGCCGGATCAAGAGCTACCAACTCTTTTTCCGAAGGTAACTGGCT
TCAGCAGAGCGCAGATACCAAATACTGTTCTTCTAGTGTAGCCGTAGTTAGGCCACCACTTCAAGAACTC
TGTAGCACCGCCTACATACCTCGCTCTGCTAATCCTGTTACCAGTGGCTGCTGCCAGTGGCGATAAGTCG
TGTCTTACCGGGTTGGACTCAAGACGATAGTTACCGGATAAGGCGCAGCGGTCGGGCTGAACGGGGGGTT
CGTGCACACAGCCCAGCTTGGAGCGAACGACCTACACCGAACTGAGATACCTACAGCGTGAGCTATGAGA
AAGCGCCACGCTTCCCGAAGGGAGAAAGGCGGACAGGTATCCGGTAAGCGGCAGGGTCGGAACAGGAGAG
CGCACGAGGGAGCTTCCAGGGGGAAACGCCTGGTATCTTTATAGTCCTGTCGGGTTTCGCCACCTCTGAC
TTGAGCGTCGATTTTTGTGATGCTCGTCAGGGGGGCGGAGCCTATGGAAAAACGCCAGCAACGCGGCCTT
TTTACGGTTCCTGGCCTTTTGCTGGCCTTTTGCTCACATGTTCTTTCCTGCGTTATCCCCTGATTCTGTG
GATAACCGTATTACCGCCTTTGAGTGAGCTGATACCGCTCGCCGCAGCCGAACGACCGAGCGCAGCGAGT
CAGTGAGCGAGGAAGCGGAAG
