>Addgene plasmid #139037 | pSDH50 | depositor partial sequence | sequence record 268990 | tomm-20 (1-55 a.a.) with 2 SapI sites
GCAGCTCTTCGATGTCGGACACAATTCTTGGTTTCAACAAATCAAACGTCGTTTTGGCTGCTGGAATTGC
TGGAGCCGCTTTCCTCGGCTACTGCATTTACTTCGATCATAAGAGAATCAACGCTCCAGACTACAAGGAC
AAGATTAGGCAAAGTCAGTGTTTTAACAACATATTTCCTTCGGATTTTTATCTAAAAACAACTTATTTTC
TTTCAGAGAGACGTGCCCAGGCTGGAGCAGGAGCTGGTGCAGGCGCTGGAGCCGGAGCCGGTCGAAGAGC
TGC
